Addgene plasmid #113078: pEvolvR-enCas9-PolI5M
Purpose: Expresses enCas9 fused to PolI5M in E. coli. contains a BsmbI-flanked GFP cassette for sgRNA cloning.
Depositing lab: John Dueber & David Schaffer. Depositing organization: University of California, Berkeley. Publication: CRISPR-guided DNA polymerases enable diversification of all nucleotides in a tunable window. Halperin SO, Tou CJ, Wong EB, Modavi C, Schaffer DV, Dueber JE. Nature. 2018 Aug 1. pii: 10.1038/s41586-018-0384-8. doi: 10.1038/s41586-018-0384-8. PubMed 30069054.
Backbone
  Vector backbone: custom
  Total vector size (bp): 12546
  Vector type: Bacterial Expression, CRISPR
Growth in bacteria
  Bacterial resistance: Kanamycin, 50 μg/mL
  Growth temperature: 37°C
  Growth strain: DH5alpha
  Copy number: Low Copy
Gene/Insert
  Gene/Insert name: enCas9-PolI5M
Terms and licenses: Academic/Nonprofit Terms; Industry Terms: Not Available to Industry
Depositor comments: Plasmid contains nonsense mutation in the chloramphenicol acetyltransferase.
How to cite: pEvolvR-enCas9-PolI5M was a gift from John Dueber & David Schaffer (Addgene plasmid # 113078 ; http://n2t.net/addgene:113078 ; RRID:Addgene_113078)
