[The description below was written by a language model from this plasmid's Addgene catalogue record and pLannotate feature annotations shown in this document.]
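Description:
pEvolvR-enCas9-PolI5M is a 12.5 kb bacterial expression and CRISPR plasmid on a custom backbone, built for use in E. coli. It is selected with kanamycin through an aph(3')-Ia KanR gene. It replicates from a ColE1/pMB1-type origin that is accompanied by the pBR322 bom region and the rop gene, consistent with the low copy number recorded for it.

The main payload is a fusion of a Streptococcus pyogenes Cas9 variant (enCas9) to PolI5M, a variant of E. coli DNA polymerase I (polA). In the feature table the two appear as adjacent reading frames on the same strand. They lie downstream of the overlapping tetR/tetA promoter region, and a divergently encoded TetR repressor spans the sequence origin. This arrangement indicates that expression is repressed by TetR and can be relieved by tetracycline-class inducers. The record does not list the specific mutations that define enCas9 or PolI5M.

A second module handles guide RNA cloning. A superfolder GFP cassette with rrnB T1 and T7Te terminators sits immediately upstream of the S. pyogenes gRNA scaffold. It is flanked by BsmBI sites, so replacing it with a spacer yields a complete sgRNA and loss of fluorescence marks successful clones. The promoter driving the sgRNA is not annotated.

The plasmid also carries a chloramphenicol acetyltransferase gene behind a J23119 promoter fragment. The depositors note that this gene contains a nonsense mutation, so it does not confer resistance; it may serve as a target whose reversion can be scored, though the record does not state this. The associated publication describes CRISPR-guided DNA polymerases that diversify nucleotides within a tunable window at a targeted locus, which is the intended use of this construct.
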