Features (pLannotate 1.2.2; 17 found; start..end, strand, type, name):
    116..171     +  promoter       tetR/tetA promoters: tetR; overlapping promoters for bacterial tetR and tetA
    207..4310    +  CDS            cas9: CAS9_STRP1 - Also known as csn1 From Streptococcus pyogenes serotype M1.
   4380..7160    +  CDS            polA: DPO1_ECOLI - Also known as resA. Experimental evidence at protein level: Swiss-Prot protein existence level 1. In addition to polymerase activity, this DNA polymerase exhibits 3'-5' and 5'-3' exonuclease activity. It is able to utilize nicked circular duplex DNA as a template and can unwind the parental DNA strand from its template. From Escherichia coli (strain K12).
   7303..8118    -  CDS            KanR: aminoglycoside phosphotransferase; aph(3')-Ia; confers resistance to kanamycin in bacteria or G418 (Geneticin®) in eukaryotes
   8347..8935    +  rep_origin     ori: high-copy-number ColE1/pMB1/pBR322/pUC origin of replication
   9121..9260    -  misc_feature   bom: basis of mobility region from pBR322
   9362..9553    -  CDS            rop: Rop protein, which maintains plasmids at low copy number; rop
   9645..9676    +  promoter       J23119 promoter (fragment): bacterial promoter (Registry of Standard Biological Parts BBa J23119)
   9701..10360   +  CDS            CmR: chloramphenicol acetyltransferase; cat; confers resistance to chloramphenicol
  10678..11391   +  CDS            superfolder GFP: GFP variant that folds robustly even when fused to poorly folded proteins (Pédelacq et al., 2006)
  11403..11474   +  terminator     rrnB T1 terminator: transcription terminator T1 from the E. coli rrnB gene
  11490..11517   +  terminator     T7Te terminator: phage T7 early transcription terminator
  11531..11606   +  misc_RNA       gRNA scaffold: guide RNA scaffold for the Streptococcus pyogenes CRISPR/Cas9 system
  11672..11689   +  CDS            capTEV™ (fragment): composite tag for in vivo biotinylation, TEV protease cleavage, and 6xHis tagging
  11796..11911   +  ncRNA          5S rRNA: Accession: RF00001 - 5S ribosomal RNA
  11915..11961   +  terminator     rrnB T1 terminator: transcription terminator T1 from the E. coli rrnB gene
  12020..97      -  CDS            TetR (across the origin): tetracycline repressor TetR; tetR from transposon Tn10; TetR binds to the tetracycline operator tetO to inhibit transcription. This inhibition can be relieved by adding tetracycline or doxycycline.
>Addgene plasmid #113078 | pEvolvR-enCas9-PolI5M | addgene full sequence | sequence record 364709 | Addgene NGS Result
TCTGGGCGAGTTTACGGGTTGTTAAACCTTCGATTCCGACCTCATTAAGCAGCTCTAATGCGCTGTTAAT
CACTTTACTTTTATCTAATCTAGACATCATTAATTCCTAATTTTTGTTGACACTCTATCGTTGATAGAGT
TATTTTACCACTCCCTATCAGTGATAGAGAAAAGAATTCAAAAGATCTAAAGAGGAGAAAAGATCTATGG
ACAAGAAGTATTCTATCGGACTGGCTATCGGGACTAATAGCGTCGGGTGGGCCGTGATCACTGACGAGTA
CAAGGTGCCCTCTAAGAAGTTCAAGGTGCTCGGGAACACCGACCGGCATTCCATCAAGAAAAATCTGATC
GGAGCTCTCCTCTTTGATTCAGGGGAAACCGCTGAAGCAACCCGCCTCAAGCGGACTGCTAGACGGCGGT
ACACCAGGAGGAAGAACCGGATTTGTTACCTTCAAGAGATATTCTCCAACGAAATGGCAAAGGTCGACGA
CAGCTTCTTCCATAGGCTGGAAGAATCATTCCTCGTGGAAGAGGATAAGAAGCATGAACGGCATCCCATC
TTCGGTAATATCGTCGACGAGGTGGCCTATCACGAGAAATACCCAACCATCTACCATCTTCGCAAAAAGC
TGGTGGACTCAACCGACAAGGCAGACCTCCGGCTTATCTACCTGGCCCTGGCCCACATGATCAAGTTCAG
AGGCCACTTCCTGATCGAGGGCGACCTCAATCCTGACAATAGCGATGTGGATAAACTGTTCATCCAGCTG
GTGCAGACTTACAACCAGCTCTTTGAAGAGAACCCCATCAATGCAAGCGGAGTCGATGCCAAGGCCATTC
TGTCAGCCCGGCTGTCAAAGAGCCGCAGACTTGAGAATCTTATCGCTCAGCTGCCGGGTGAAAAGAAAAA
TGGACTGTTCGGGAACCTGATTGCTCTTTCACTTGGGCTGACTCCCAATTTCAAGTCTAATTTCGACCTG
GCAGAGGATGCCAAGCTGCAACTGTCCAAGGACACCTATGATGACGATCTCGACAACCTCCTGGCCCAGA
TCGGTGACCAATACGCCGACCTTTTCCTTGCTGCTAAGAATCTTTCTGACGCCATCCTGCTGTCTGACAT
TCTCCGCGTGAACACTGAAATCACCAAGGCCCCTCTTTCAGCTTCAATGATTAAGCGGTATGATGAGCAC
CACCAGGACCTGACCCTGCTTAAGGCACTCGTCCGGCAGCAGCTTCCGGAGAAGTACAAGGAAATCTTCT
TTGACCAGTCAAAGAATGGATACGCCGGCTACATCGACGGAGGTGCCTCCCAAGAGGAATTTTATAAGTT
TATCAAACCTATCCTTGAGAAGATGGACGGCACCGAAGAGCTCCTCGTGAAACTGAATCGGGAGGATCTG
CTGCGGAAGCAGCGCACTTTCGACAATGGGAGCATTCCCCACCAGATCCATCTTGGGGAGCTTCACGCCA
TCCTTCGGCGCCAAGAGGACTTCTACCCCTTTCTTAAGGACAACAGGGAGAAGATTGAGAAAATTCTCAC
TTTCCGCATCCCCTACTACGTGGGACCCCTCGCCAGAGGAAATAGCCGGTTTGCTTGGATGACCAGAAAG
TCAGAAGAAACTATCACTCCCTGGAACTTCGAAGAGGTGGTGGACAAGGGAGCCAGCGCTCAGTCATTCA
TCGAACGGATGACTAACTTCGATAAGAACCTCCCCAATGAGAAGGTCCTGCCGAAACATTCCCTGCTCTA
CGAGTACTTTACCGTGTACAACGAGCTGACCAAGGTGAAATATGTCACCGAAGGGATGAGGAAGCCCGCA
TTCCTGTCAGGCGAACAAAAGAAGGCAATTGTGGACCTTCTGTTCAAGACCAATAGAAAGGTGACCGTGA
AGCAGCTGAAGGAGGACTATTTCAAGAAAATTGAATGCTTCGACTCTGTGGAGATTAGCGGGGTCGAAGA
TCGGTTCAACGCAAGCCTGGGTACTTACCATGATCTGCTTAAGATCATCAAGGACAAGGATTTTCTGGAC
AATGAGGAGAACGAGGACATCCTTGAGGACATTGTCCTGACTCTCACTCTGTTCGAGGACCGGGAAATGA
TCGAGGAGAGGCTTAAGACCTACGCCCATCTGTTCGACGATAAAGTGATGAAGCAACTTAAACGGAGAAG
ATATACCGGATGGGGACGCCTTAGCCGCAAACTCATCAACGGAATCCGGGACAAACAGAGCGGAAAGACC
ATTCTTGATTTCCTTAAGAGCGACGGATTCGCTAATCGCAACTTCATGCAACTTATCCATGATGATTCCC
TGACCTTTAAGGAGGACATCCAGAAGGCCCAAGTGTCTGGACAAGGTGACTCACTGCACGAGCATATCGC
AAATCTGGCTGGTTCACCCGCTATTAAGAAGGGTATTCTCCAGACCGTGAAAGTCGTGGACGAGCTGGTC
AAGGTGATGGGTCGCCATAAACCAGAGAACATTGTCATCGAGATGGCCAGGGAAAACCAGACTACCCAGA
AGGGACAGAAGAACAGCAGGGAGCGGATGAAAAGAATTGAGGAAGGGATTAAGGAGCTCGGGTCACAGAT
CCTTAAAGAGCACCCGGTGGAAAACACCCAGCTTCAGAATGAGAAGCTCTATCTGTACTACCTTCAAAAT
GGACGCGATATGTATGTGGACCAAGAGCTTGATATCAACAGGCTCTCAGACTACGACGTGGACCATATCG
TCCCTCAGAGCTTCCTCGCAGACGACTCAATTGACAATAAGGTGCTGACTCGCTCAGACAAGAACCGGGG
AAAGTCAGATAACGTGCCCTCAGAGGAAGTCGTGAAAAAGATGAAGAACTATTGGCGCCAGCTTCTGAAC
GCAAAGCTGATCACTCAGCGGAAGTTCGACAATCTCACTAAGGCTGAGAGGGGCGGACTGAGCGAACTGG
ACAAAGCAGGATTCATTAAACGGCAACTTGTGGAGACTCGGCAGATTACTAAACATGTCGCCCAAATCCT
TGACTCACGCATGAATACCAAGTACGACGAAAACGACAAACTTATCCGCGAGGTGAAGGTGATTACCCTG
AAGTCCAAGCTGGTCAGCGATTTCAGAAAGGACTTTCAATTCTACAAAGTGCGGGAGATCAATAACTATC
ATCATGCTCATGACGCATATCTGAATGCCGTGGTGGGAACCGCCCTGATCAAGAAGTACCCAGCACTGGA
AAGCGAGTTCGTGTACGGAGACTACAAGGTCTACGACGTGCGCAAGATGATTGCCAAATCTGAGCAGGAG
ATCGGAAAGGCCACCGCAAAGTACTTCTTCTACAGCAACATCATGAATTTCTTCAAGACCGAAATCACCC
TTGCAAACGGTGAGATCCGGAAGGCGCCGCTCATCGAGACTAATGGGGAGACTGGCGAAATCGTGTGGGA
CAAGGGCAGAGATTTCGCTACCGTGCGCAAAGTGCTTTCTATGCCTCAAGTGAACATCGTGAAGAAAACC
GAGGTGCAAACCGGAGGCTTTTCTAAGGAATCAATCCTCCCCAAGCGCAACTCCGACAAGCTCATTGCAA
GGAAGAAGGATTGGGACCCTAAGAAGTACGGCGGATTCGATTCACCAACTGTGGCTTATTCTGTCCTGGT
CGTGGCTAAGGTGGAAAAAGGAAAGTCTAAGAAGCTCAAGAGCGTGAAGGAACTGCTGGGTATCACCATT
ATGGAGCGCAGCTCCTTCGAGAAGAACCCAATTGACTTTCTCGAAGCCAAAGGTTACAAGGAAGTCAAGA
AGGACCTTATCATCAAGCTCCCAAAGTATAGCCTGTTCGAACTGGAGAATGGGCGGAAGCGGATGCTCGC
CTCCGCTGGCGAACTTCAGAAGGGTAATGAGCTGGCTCTCCCCTCCAAGTACGTGAATTTCCTCTACCTT
GCAAGCCATTACGAGAAGCTGAAGGGGAGCCCCGAGGACAACGAGCAAAAGCAACTGTTTGTGGAGCAGC
ATAAGCATTATCTGGACGAGATCATTGAGCAGATTTCCGAGTTTTCTAAACGCGTCATTCTCGCTGATGC
CAACCTCGATAAAGTCCTTAGCGCATACAATAAGCACAGAGACAAACCAATTCGGGAGCAGGCTGAGAAT
ATCATCCACCTGTTCACCCTCACCAATCTTGGTGCCCCTGCCGCATTCAAGTACTTCGACACCACCATCG
ACCGGAAACGCTATACCTCCACCAAAGAAGTGCTGGACGCCACCCTCATCCACCAGAGCATCACCGGACT
TTACGAAACTCGGATTGACCTCTCACAGCTCGGAGGGGATGGTTCTAGTGAAACCCCGGGAACAAGTGAG
TCGGCCACCCCTGAAGGTGGATCAGGGGGTAGCGGATCCGTTCAGATCCCGCAGAACCCGCTGATTCTGG
TTGACGGATCTAGTTACCTGTACCGTGCTTACCATGCTTTCCCGCCTTTGACCAATTCTGCTGGTGAACC
TACGGGAGCTATGTACGGAGTTCTGAATATGTTGCGTTCTTTAATTATGCAGTACAAGCCTACCCACGCT
GCTGTTGTTTTCGATGCTAAAGGTAAGACGTTCCGCGACGAGTTATTCGAGCACTATAAGTCTCACCGTC
CTCCGATGCCTGATGACTTACGCGCTCAGATTGAGCCGCTGCATGCTATGGTGAAGGCTATGGGTTTACC
TCTTTTGGCTGTCAGCGGTGTTGAGGCTGATGATGTCATTGGCACCTTAGCTCGTGAGGCTGAGAAGGCT
GGTCGCCCTGTTTTGATTTCTACCGGTGACAAGGACATGGCTCAATTGGTTACCCCGAACATCACCCTGA
TCAACACCATGACCAACACGATTCTGGGTCCTGAGGAAGTTGTTAACAAATATGGTGTTCCTCCGGAGTT
GATTATTGACTTTCTTGCTCTTATGGGCGATTCTTCAGACAATATCCCGGGTGTTCCAGGTGTTGGAGAG
AAGACTGCTCAAGCTCTGCTTCAGGGTCTGGGTGGTTTGGACACCCTTTACGCTGAACCGGAGAAGATCG
CCGGTCTGTCTTTTCGCGGTGCTAAGACCATGGCTGCTAAACTGGAACAGAATAAGGAGGTCGCATACCT
GTCTTATCAATTGGCTACCATCAAGACGGATGTGGAGTTAGAACTTACGTGCGAGCAGCTTGAGGTTCAA
CAGCCTGCTGCTGAGGAACTGCTGGGTCTTTTTAAGAAATACGAATTTAAGCGTTGGACCGCCGACGTTG
AGGCTGGTAAGTGGCTGCAAGCTAAGGGTGCTAAGCCGGCTGCTAAACCGCAAGAAACGAGTGTCGCTGA
TGAGGCTCCGGAGGTTACCGCTACCGTTATCTCTTACGATAATTATGTTACGATTCTGGACGAGGAAACC
TTAAAGGCTTGGATCGCTAAATTAGAGAAGGCTCCTGTTTTCGCTTTCGACACGGAAACGGATTCTCTGG
ACAATATTAGTGCGAATCTTGTTGGTCTGAGTTTCGCAATTGAACCGGGTGTTGCTGCTTACATCCCTGT
GGCACACGACTACCTGGACGCTCCGGACCAGATTTCACGTGAACGCGCTCTGGAACTACTGAAGCCTTTA
TTAGAGGACGAGAAAGCTTTGAAAGTTGGTCAGAATTTGAAGTATGCTCGTGGAATCTTAGCTAATTATG
GTATCGAGTTGCGCGGTATCGCTTTCGACACGATGTTGGAATCTTATATCCTGAACTCTGTCGCTGGTCG
CCATGACATGGACTCTCTGGCTGAGCGCTGGCTGAAACATAAGACGATTACCTTCGAGGAAATCGCAGGA
AAGGGTAAGAACCAGCTCACGTTCAATCAAATCGCTCTGGAGGAAGCTGGTCGCTATGCTGCTGAGGACG
CTGACGTTACTCTGCAACTGCACTTGAAGATGTGGCCTGACTTGCAGAAGCATAAGGGTCCACTGAATGT
TTTTGAAAACATTGAGATGCCTTTGGTTCCAGTTCTGTCTCGTATCGAGCGCAATGGCGTTAAAATTGAC
CCAAAGGTTTTACATAACCACTCAGAGGAACTGACGCTGCGCTTAGCCGAATTGGAGAAAAAGGCTCACG
AGATCGCTGGCGAAGAGTTCAATCTGTCATCTACGAAACAACTGCAGACTATCCTGTTCGAGAAGCAAGG
TATCAAGCCATTAAAAAAGACCCCTGGCGGTGCTCCGTCTACCTCTGAGGAAGTTTTGGAGGAGTTAGCT
TTGGATTACCCTCTGCCGAAGGTTATCTTGGAATACCGCGGTTTGGCTAAATTGAAGTCTACTTATACGG
ATAAACTTCCTTTGATGATTAATCCAAAGACGGGTCGCGTTCACACGTCGTACCATCAAGCTGTTACCGC
TACCGGTCGCCTGTCTTCTACGGATCCGAATTTACAGAATATTCCTGTGCGCAATGAGGAGGGCCGCCGC
ATTCGTCAAGCTTTTATCGCTCCGGAAGACTACGTTATCGTTTCTGCTGATTATTCTCAAAATGAATTAC
GTATCATGGCTCACCTGTCTCGCGATAAGGGTCTGTTGACGGCCTTTGCTGAGGGTAAGGACATTCATCG
TGCTACCGCTGCTGAGGTTTACGGCCTGCCGTTGGAAACGGTTACGTCTGAACAGCGTCGCTCTGCTAAG
CGTATTAATTTCGGCTTAATCTACGGTATGTCTGCGTTTGGCTTAGCTCGTCAGCTGAATATCCCGCGCA
AGGAAGCTCAAAAATATATGGATCTGTATTTTGAGCGTTACCACGGTGTTTTGGAATACATGGAGCGTAC
GCGCGCGCAAGCTAAGGAACAAGGTTATGTGGAAACCTTGGATGGTCGTCGCTTGTACTTGCCTGACATT
AAGTCTTCTAACGGCGCCCGCCGCGCTGCTGCCGAGCGCGCTGCTATCAATGCTCCGATGCAAGGTACTG
CTGCTGATATTATTAAGCGTGCTATGATCGCTGTGGACGCTTGGCTGCAAGCTGAACAGCCTCGCGTTCG
CATGATTATGCAAGTTCATGACGAGTTGGTTTTCGAGGTGCATAAGGACGACGTGGACGCTGTTGCTAAA
CAAATCCACCAGTTGATGGAGAATTGCACGCGCTTAGACGTTCCGCTGCTGGTTGAAGTTGGTTCTGGTG
AAAACTGGGACCAGGCTCACTAATAATGGCCTCGGTACCAAAGACGAACAATAAGACGCTGAAAAGCGTC
TTTTTTCGTTTTGGTCCGCTGAGCAGTTACAGAGATGTTACGAACCACTAGTGCACTGCAGTACAGTGTT
ACAACCAATTAACCAATTCTGATTAGAAAAACTCATCGAGCATCAAATGAAACTGCAATTTATTCATATC
AGGATTATCAATACCATATTTTTGAAAAAGCCGTTTCTGTAATGAAGGAGAAAACTCACCGAGGCAGTTC
CATAGGATGGCAAGATCCTGGTATCGGTCTGCGATTCCGACTCGTCCAACATCAATACAACCTATTAATT
TCCCCTCGTCAAAAATAAGGTTATCAAGTGAGAAATCACCATGAGTGACGACTGAATCCGGTGAGAATGG
CAAAAGCTTATGCATTTCTTTCCAGACTTGTTCAACAGGCCAGCCATTACGCTCGTCATCAAAATCACTC
GCATCAACCAAACCGTTATTCATTCGTGATTGCGCCTGAGCGAGGCGAAATACGCGATCGCTGTTAAAAG
GACAATTACAAACAGGAATCGAATGCAACCGGCGCAGGAACACTGCCAGCGCATCAACAATATTTTCACC
TGAATCAGGATATTCTTCTAATACCTGGAATGCTGTTTTCCCGGGGATCGCAGTGGTGAGTAACCATGCA
TCATCAGGAGTACGGATAAAATGCTTGATGGTCGGAAGAGGCATAAATTCCGTCAGCCAGTTTAGTCTGA
CCATCTCATCTGTAACATCATTGGCAACGCTACCTTTGCCATGTTTCAGAAACAACTCTGGCGCATCGGG
CTTCCCATACAATCGATAGATTGTCGCACCTGATTGCCCGACATTATCGCGAGCCCATTTATACCCATAT
AAATCAGCATCCATGTTGGAATTTAATCGCGGCCTGGAGCAAGACGTTTCCCGTTGAATATGGCTCATAA
CACCCCTTGTATTACTGTTTATGTAAGCAGACAGTTTTATTGTTCATGATGATATATTTTTATCTTGTGC
AATGTAACATCAGAGATTTTGAGACACAACGTGGCTTTGTTGAATAAATCGAACTTTTGCTGAGTTGAAG
GATCAGGAGTTCATGACCAAAATCCCTTAACGTGAGTTTTCGTTCCACTGAGCGTCAGACCCCGTAGAAA
AGATCAAAGGATCTTCTTGAGATCCTTTTTTTCTGCGCGTAATCTGCTGCTTGCAAACAAAAAAACCACC
GCTACCAGCGGTGGTTTGTTTGCCGGATCAAGAGCTACCAACTCTTTTTCCGAAGGTAACTGGCTTCAGC
AGAGCGCAGATACCAAATACTGTCCTTCTAGTGTAGCCGTAGTTAGGCCACCACTTCAAGAACTCTGTAG
CACCGCCTACATACCTCGCTCTGCTAATCCTGTTACCAGTGGCTGCTGCCAGTGGCGATAAGTCGTGTCT
TACCGGGTTGGACTCAAGACGATAGTTACCGGATAAGGCGCAGCGGTCGGGCTGAACGGGGGGTTCGTGC
ACACAGCCCAGCTTGGAGCGAACGACCTACACCGAACTGAGATACCTACAGCGTGAGCTATGAGAAAGCG
CCACGCTTCCCGAAGGGAGAAAGGCGGACAGGTATCCGGTAAGCGGCAGGGTCGGAACAGGAGAGCGCAC
GAGGGAGCTTCCAGGGGGAAACGCCTGGTATCTTTATAGTCCTGTCGGGTTTCGCCACCTCTGACTTGAG
CGTCGATTTTTGTGATGCTCGTCAGGGGGGCGGAGCCTATGGAAAAACGCCAGCAACGCGGCCTTTTTAC
GGTTCCTGGCCTTTTGCTGGCCTTTTGCTCACATGTTCTTTCCTGCGTTATCCCCTGATTCTGTGGATAA
CCGTATTACCGCCTTTGAGTGAGCTGATACCGCTCGCCGCAGCCGAACGACCGAGCGCAGCGAGTCAGTG
AGCGAGGAAGCGGAAGAGCGCCTGATGCGGTATTTTCTCCTTACGCATCTGTGCGGTATTTCACACCGCA
ATGGTGCACTCTCAGTACAATCTGCTCTGATGCCGCATAGTTAAGCCAGTATACACTCCGCTATCGCTAC
GTGACTGGGTCATGGCTGCGCCCCGACACCCGCCAACACCCGCTGACGCGCCCTGACGGGCTTGTCTGCT
CCCGGCATCCGCTTACAGACAAGCTGTGACCTTCTCCGGGAGCTGCATGTGTCAGAGGTTTTCACCGTCA
TCACCGAAACGCGCGAGGCAGCTGCGGTAAAGCTCATCAGCGTGGTCGTGAAGCGATTCACAGATGTCTG
CCTGTTCATCCGCGTCCAGCTCGTTGAGTTTCTCCAGAAGCGTTAATGTCTGGCTTCTGATAAAGCGGGC
CATGTTAAGGGCGGTTTTTTCCTGTTTGGTCACTGATGCCTCCGTGTAAGGGGGATTTCTGTTCATCCCT
GAATTCGCATCTAGACTGAACTGGCCGATAATTGCAGACGAACGGATTTACTTTACAGCTAGCTCAGTCC
TAGGTATTATGCTAGCGCTAGCAAAGAGGAGAAAAGATCTATGGAGAAAAAAATCACTGGATATACCACC
GTTGATATATCCCAATGGCATCGTAAAGAACATTTTGAGGCATTTCAGTCAGTTGCTCAATGTACCTATA
ACCAGACCGTTCAGCTGGATATTACGGCCTTTTTAAAGACCGTAAAGAAAAATAAGCACAAGTTTTAACC
GGCCTTTATTCACATTCTTGCCCGCCTGATGAATGCTCATCCGGAATTTCGTATGGCAATGAAAGACGGT
GAGCTGGTGATATGGGATAGTGTTCACCCTTGTTACACCGTTTTCCATGAGCAAACTGAAACGTTTTCAT
CGCTCTGGAGTGAATACCACGACGATTTCCGGCAGTTTCTACACATATATTCGCAAGATGTGGCGTGTTA
CGGTGAAAACCTGGCCTATTTCCCTAAAGGGTTTATTGAGAATATGTTTTTCGTTTCAGCCAATCCCTGG
GTGAGTTTCACCAGTTTTGATTTAAACGTGGCCAATATGGACAACTTCTTCGCCCCCGTTTTCACCATGG
GCAAATATTATACGCAAGGCGACAAGGTGCTGATGCCGCTGGCGATTCAGGTTCATCATGCCGTTTGTGA
TGGCTTCCATGTCGGCAGAATGCTTAATGAATTACAACAGTACTGCGATGAGTGGCAGGGCGGGGCGTAA
GGATCCTAACTCGAGCTCGGTACCAAATTCCAGAAAAGAGGCCTCCCGAAAGGGGGGCCTTTTTTCGTTT
TGGTCCGCTGCCAAACCAGATGTCAACACAGCTACAACGTTTATAGCTAGCTCAGCCCTTGGTACAATGC
TAGCTGAGACGGAAAGTGAAACGTGATTTCATGCGTCATTTTGAACATTTTGTAAATCTTATTTAATAAT
GTGTGCGGCAATTCACATTTAATTTATGAATGTTTTCTTAACATCGCGGCAACTCAAGAAACGGCAGGTT
CGGATCTTAGCTACTAGAGAAAGAGGAGAAATACTAGATGCGTAAAGGCGAAGAGCTGTTCACTGGTGTC
GTCCCTATTCTGGTGGAACTGGATGGTGATGTCAACGGTCATAAGTTTTCCGTGCGTGGCGAGGGTGAAG
GTGACGCAACTAATGGTAAACTGACGCTGAAGTTCATCTGTACTACTGGTAAACTGCCGGTTCCTTGGCC
GACTCTGGTAACGACGCTGACTTATGGTGTTCAGTGCTTTGCTCGTTATCCGGACCATATGAAGCAGCAT
GACTTCTTCAAGTCCGCCATGCCGGAAGGCTATGTGCAGGAACGCACGATTTCCTTTAAGGATGACGGCA
CGTACAAAACGCGTGCGGAAGTGAAATTTGAAGGCGATACCCTGGTAAACCGCATTGAGCTGAAAGGCAT
TGACTTTAAAGAGGACGGCAATATCCTGGGCCATAAGCTGGAATACAATTTTAACAGCCACAATGTTTAC
ATCACCGCCGATAAACAAAAAAATGGCATTAAAGCGAATTTTAAAATTCGCCACAACGTGGAGGATGGCA
GCGTGCAGCTGGCTGATCACTACCAGCAAAACACTCCAATCGGTGATGGTCCTGTTCTGCTGCCAGACAA
TCACTATCTGAGCACGCAAAGCGTTCTGTCTAAAGATCCGAACGAGAAACGCGATCATATGGTTCTGCTG
GAGTTCGTAACCGCAGCGGGCATCACGCATGGTATGGATGAACTGTACAAATGACCAGGCATCAAATAAA
ACGAAAGGCTCAGTCGAAAGACTGGGCCTTTCGTTTTATCTGTTGTTTGTCGGTGAACGCTCTCTACTAG
AGTCACACTGGCTCACCTTCGGGTGGGCCTTTCTGCGTTTATACGTCTCAGTTTTAGAGCTAGAAATAGC
AAGTTAAAATAAGGCTAGTCCGTTATCAACTTGAAAAAGTGGCACCGAGTCGGTGCTTTTTTTGAAGCTT
GGGCCCGAACAAAAACTCATCTCAGAAGAGGATCTGAATAGCGCCGTCGACCATCATCATCATCATCATT
GAGTTTAAACGGACTCCAGCTTGGCTGTTTTGGCGGATGAGAGAAGATTTTCAGCCTGATACAGATTAAA
TCAGAACGCAGAAGCGGTCTGATAAAACAGAATTTGCCTGGCGGCAGTAGCGAGGTGGTCCCACCTGACC
CCATGCCGAACTCAGAAGTGAAACGCCGTAGCGCCGATGGTAGTGTGGGGACTCCCCATGCGAGAGTAGG
GAACTGCCAGGCATCAAATAAAACGAAAGGCTCAGTCGAAAGACTGGGCCTTTCGTTTTATCTGTTGTTT
GTCGGTGAACGACAGGGCTGGATGCACACACTGGCTTAAGATGACAACGTTAAGACCCACTTTCACATTT
AAGTTGTTTTTCTAATCCGCATATGATCAATTCAAGGCCGAATAAGAAGGCTGGCTCTGCACCTTGGTGA
TCAAATAATTCGATAGCTTGTCGTAATAATGGCGGCATACTATCAGTAGTAGGTGTTTCCCTTTCTTCTT
TAGCGACTTGATGCTCTTGATCTTCCAATACGCAACCTAAAGTAAAATGCCCCACAGCGCTGAGTGCATA
TAATGCATTCTCTAGTGAAAAACCTTGTTGGCATAAAAAGGCTAATTGATTTTCGAGAGTTTCATACTGT
TTTTCTGTAGGCCGTGTACCTAAATGTACTTTTGCTCCATCGCGATGACTTAGTAAAGCACATCTAAAAC
TTTTAGCGTTATTACGTAAAAAATCTTGCCAGCTTTCCCCTTCTAAAGGGCAAAAGTGAGTATGGTGCCT
ATCTAACATCTCAATGGCTAAGGCGTCGAGCAAAGCCCGCTTATTTTTTACATGCCAATACAATGTAGGC
TGCTCTACACCTAGCT
